>Addgene plasmid #232655 | pXJ-Myc-KLF16 | addgene full sequence | sequence record 464236 | Addgene NGS Result
CCGTTACATAACTTACGGTAAATGGCCCGCCTGGCTGACCGCCCAACGACCCCCGCCCATTGACGTCAAT
AATGACGTATGTTCCCATAGTAACGCCAATAGGGACTTTCCATTGACGTCAATGGGTGGAGTATTTACGG
TAAACTGCCCACTTGGCAGTACATCAAGTGTATCATATGCCAAGTACGCCCCCTATTGACGTCAATGACG
GTAAATGGCCCGCCTGGCATTATGCCCAGTACATGACCTTATGGGACTTTCCTACTTGGCAGTACATCTA
CGTATTAGTCATCGCTATTACCATGGTGATGCGGTTTTGGCAGTACATCAATGGGCGTGGATAGCGGTTT
GACTCACGGGGATTTCCAAGTCTCCACCCCATTGACGTCAATGGGAGTTTGTTTTGGCACCAAAATCAAC
GGGACTTTCCAAAATGTCGTAACAACTCCGCCCCATTGACGCAAATGGGCGGTAGGCGTGTACGGTGGGA
GGTCTATATAAGCAGAGCTCGTTTAGTGAACCGTCAGATCGCCTGGAGACGCCATCCACGCTGTTTTGAC
CTCCATAGAAGACACCGGGACCGATCCAGCCTCCGCGGCCGGGAACGGTGCATTGGAACGGACCCCTAGG
CTTTTGCAAAAAGCTCCGGATCGATCCTGAGAACTTCAGGGTGAGTTTGGGGACCCTTGATTGTTCTTTC
TTTTTCGCTATTGTAAAATTCATGTTATATGGAGGGGGCAAAGTTTTCAGGGTGTTGTTTAGAATGGGAA
GATGTCCCTTGTATCACCATGGACCCTCATGATAATTTTGTTTCTTTCACTTTCTACTCTGTTGACAACC
ATTGTCTCCTCTTATTTTCTTTTCATTTTCTGTAACTTTTTCGTTAAACTTTAGCTTGCATTTGTAACGA
ATTTTTAAATTCACTTTTGTTTATTTGTCAGATTGTAAGTACTTTCTCTAATCACTTTTTTTTCAAGGCA
ATCAGGGTATATTATATTGTACTTCAGCACAGTTTTAGAGAACAATTGTTATAATTAAATGATAAGGTAG
AATATTTCTGCATATAAATTCTGGCTGGCGTGGAAATATTCTTATTGGTAGAAACAACTACATCCTGGTC
ATCATCCTGCCTTTCTCTTTATGGTTACAATGATATACACTGTTTGAGATGAGGATAAAATACTCTGAGT
CCAAACCGGGCCCCTCTGCTAACCATGTTCATGCCTTCTTCTTTTTCCTACAGCTCCTGGGCAACGTGCT
GGTTATTGTGCTGTCTCATCATTTTGGCAAAGAATTGTAATACGACTCACTATAGGGCGAATTCACCATG
GCAGAGGAGCAAAAGCTCATTTCTGAAGAGGACTTGTTGCGGAAACATATGGGATCCATGTCGGCGGCCG
TGGCGTGCGTGGATTACTTCGCCGCCGACGTGCTCATGGCCATCTCTTCGGGCGCCGTGGTGCACCGCGG
GCGGCCCGGCCCCGAGGGCGCGGGCCCCGCCGCCGGCCTGGATGTGCGCGCGGCGCGCCGCGAGGCCGCC
TCACCCGGGACCCCGGGGCCACCCCCGCCGCCCCCCGCCGCTTCTGGCCCGGGCCCCGGCGCCGCCGCGG
CGCCCCACCTGCTGGCCGCCAGCATCCTGGCCGACCTGCGCGGCGGACCCGGAGCCGCCCCGGGGGGCGC
CTCGCCCGCCTCCTCCTCCTCAGCCGCCTCGTCCCCGTCCTCGGGCCGCGCCCCCGGCGCCGCGCCCTCC
GCCGCCGCCAAGAGCCACCGCTGTCCCTTCCCGGACTGCGCCAAAGCCTACTACAAGTCCTCGCACCTAA
AGTCGCACCTGCGGACGCACACAGGGGAACGCCCTTTTGCTTGTGACTGGCAGGGCTGCGACAAGAAGTT
CGCCCGCTCCGACGAGCTGGCCCGCCACCACCGGACGCACACGGGCGAGAAGCGCTTCTCCTGCCCTCTG
TGCTCCAAGCGCTTCACCCGCAGTGACCACCTGGCCAAGCACGCCCGCCGCCACCCCGGCTTCCACCCGG
ACCTGCTCCGGCGCCCCGGTGCCCGCAGTACCTCCCCCAGCGACTCGCTGCCCTGCAGCCTGGCCGGGAG
CCCTGCGCCCAGCCCCGCGCCCAGCCCAGCCCCCGCAGGCCTGTAGGGCCCTCGAGGGGGGGCCCGGTAC
CTTAATTAATTAAGGTACCAGGTAAGTGTACCCAATTCGCCCTATAGTGAGTCGTATTACAATTCACTCG
ATCGCCCTTCCCAACAGTTGCGCAGCCTGAATGGCGAATGGAGATCCAATTTTTAAGTGTATAATGTGTT
AAACTACTGATTCTAATTGTTTGTGTATTTTAGATTCACAGTCCCAAGGCTCATTTCAGGCCCCTCAGTC
CTCACAGTCTGTTCATGATCATAATCAGCCATACCACATTTGTAGAGGTTTTACTTGCTTTAAAAAACCT
CCCACACCTCCCCCTGAACCTGAAACATAAAATGAATGCAATTGTTGTTGTTAACTTGTTTATTGCAGCT
TATAATGGTTACAAATAAAGCAATAGCATCACAAATTTCACAAATAAAGCATTTTTTTCACTGCATTCTA
GTTGTGGTTTGTCCAAACTCATCAATGTATCTTAACGCGCGACTCTAGACTCTTCCGCTTCCTCGCTCAC
TGACTCGCTGCGCTCGGTCGTTCGGCTGCGGCGAGCGGTATCAGCTCACTCAAAGGCGGTAATACGGTTA
TCCACAGAATCAGGGGATAACGCAGGAAAGAACATGTGAGCAAAAGGCCAGCAAAAGGCCAGGAACCGTA
AAAAGGCCGCGTTGCTGGCGTTTTTCCATAGGCTCCGCCCCCCTGACGAGCATCACAAAAATCGACGCTC
AAGTCAGAGGTGGCGAAACCCGACAGGACTATAAAGATACCAGGCGTTTCCCCCTGGAAGCTCCCTCGTG
CGCTCTCCTGTTCCGACCCTGCCGCTTACCGGATACCTGTCCGCCTTTCTCCCTTCGGGAAGCGTGGCGC
TTTCTCATAGCTCACGCTGTAGGTATCTCAGTTCGGTGTAGGTCGTTCGCTCCAAGCTGGGCTGTGTGCA
CGAACCCCCCGTTCAGCCCGACCGCTGCGCCTTATCCGGTAACTATCGTCTTGAGTCCAACCCGGTAAGA
CACGACTTATCGCCACTGGCAGCAGCCACTGGTAACAGGATTAGCAGAGCGAGGTATGTAGGCGGTGCTA
CAGAGTTCTTGAAGTGGTGGCCTAACTACGGCTACACTAGAAGAACAGTATTTGGTATCTGCGCTCTGCT
GAAGCCAGTTACCTTCGGAAAAAGAGTTGGTAGCTCTTGATCCGGCAAACAAACCACCGCTGGTAGCGGT
GGTTTTTTTGTTTGCAAGCAGCAGATTACGCGCAGAAAAAAAGGATCTCAAGAAGATCCTTTGATCTTTT
CTACGGGGTCTGACGCTCAGTGGAACGAAAACTCACGTTAAGGGATTTTGGTCATGAGATTATCAAAAAG
GATCTTCACCTAGATCCTTTTAAATTAAAAATGAAGTTTTAAATCAATCTAAAGTATATATGAGTAAACT
TGGTCTGACAGTTACCAATGCTTAATCAGTGAGGCACCTATCTCAGCGATCTGTCTATTTCGTTCATCCA
TAGTTGCCTGACTCCCCGTCGTGTAGATAACTACGATACGGGAGGGCTTACCATCTGGCCCCAGTGCTGC
AATGATACCGCGAGACCCACGCTCACCGGCTCCAGATTTATCAGCAATAAACCAGCCAGCCGGAAGGGCC
GAGCGCAGAAGTGGTCCTGCAACTTTATCCGCCTCCATCCAGTCTATTAATTGTTGCCGGGAAGCTAGAG
TAAGTAGTTCGCCAGTTAATAGTTTGCGCAACGTTGTTGCCATTGCTACAGGCATCGTGGTGTCACGCTC
GTCGTTTGGTATGGCTTCATTCAGCTCCGGTTCCCAACGATCAAGGCGAGTTACATGATCCCCCATGTTG
TGCAAAAAAGCGGTTAGCTCCTTCGGTCCTCCGATCGTTGTCAGAAGTAAGTTGGCCGCAGTGTTATCAC
TCATGGTTATGGCAGCACTGCATAATTCTCTTACTGTCATGCCATCCGTAAGATGCTTTTCTGTGACTGG
TGAGTACTCAACCAAGTCATTCTGAGAATAGTGTATGCGGCGACCGAGTTGCTCTTGCCCGGCGTCAATA
CGGGATAATACCGCGCCACATAGCAGAACTTTAAAAGTGCTCATCATTGGAAAACGTTCTTCGGGGCGAA
AACTCTCAAGGATCTTACCGCTGTTGAGATCCAGTTCGATGTAACCCACTCGTGCACCCAACTGATCTTC
AGCATCTTTTACTTTCACCAGCGTTTCTGGGTGAGCAAAAACAGGAAGGCAAAATGCCGCAAAAAAGGGA
ATAAGGGCGACACGGAAATGTTGAATACTCATACTCTTCCTTTTTCAATATTATTGAAGCATTTATCAGG
GTTATTGTCTCATGAGCGGATACATATTTGAATGTATTTAGAAAAATAAACAAATAGGGGTTCCGCGCAC
ATTTCCCCGAAAAGTGCCACCTGACGTCTAAGAAACCATTATTATCATGACATTAACCTATAAAAATAGG
CGTATCACGAGGCCCTTTCGTCTCGCGCGTTTCGGTGATGACGGTGAAAACCTCTGACACATGCAGCTCC
CGGAGACGGTCACAGCTTGTCTGTAAGCGGATGCCGGGAGCAGACAAGCCCGTCAGGGCGCGTCAGCGGG
TGTTGGCGGGTGTCGGGGCTGGCTTAACTATGCGGCATCAGAGCAGATTGTACTGAGAGTGCACCATATG
CGGTGTGAAATACCGCACAGATGCGTAAGGAGAAAATACCGCATCAGGAAATTGTAAGCGTTAATATTTT
GTTAAAATTCGCGTTAAATTTTTGTTAAATCAGCTCATTTTTTAACCAATAGGCCGAAATCGGCAAAATC
CCTTATAAATCAAAAGAATAGACCGAGATAGGGT
[37 nt withheld, positions 5005-5041]
AAAGAACGTGGACTCCAACGTCAAAGG
[49 nt withheld, positions 5069-5117]
T
[91 nt withheld, positions 5119-5209]
G
[124 nt withheld, positions 5211-5334]
CCATTCGCCATTCAGGCTGCGCAACTGTTGGGAAGGGCGATCGGTGCGGGCCTCTTCGCTATTACGCCAG
CTAGAGT
Features (pLannotate 1.2.2; 20 found; start..end, strand, type, name):
      2..305     +  enhancer       CMV enhancer: human cytomegalovirus immediate early enhancer
    306..509     +  promoter       CMV promoter: human cytomegalovirus (CMV) immediate early promoter
    625..647     +  promoter       SRα promoter (fragment): hybrid promoter consisting of the SV40 early promoter plus part of the long terminal repeat of human T-lymphotrophic virus 1
    671..1243    +  intron         β-globin intron: intron from rabbit β-globin gene
   1298..1316    +  promoter       T7 promoter: promoter for bacteriophage T7 RNA polymerase
   1337..1366    +  CDS            Myc: Myc (human c-Myc proto-oncogene) epitope tag
   1388..2143    +  CDS            KLF16: KLF16_HUMAN - Also known as BTEB4, NSLP2. Experimental evidence at protein level: Swiss-Prot protein existence level 1. Transcription factor that binds GC and GT boxes and displaces Sp1 and Sp3 from these sequences. Modulates dopaminergic transmission in the brain (By similarity). From Homo sapiens (Human).
   2150..2171    +  misc_feature   MCS (fragment): pBluescript multiple cloning site
   2211..2229    -  promoter       T7 promoter: promoter for bacteriophage T7 RNA polymerase
   2239..2278    +  CDS            lacZα (fragment): LacZα fragment of β-galactosidase; lacZ fragment
   2288..2343    +  intron         small t intron (fragment): SV40 (simian virus 40) small t antigen intron
   2343..2480    +  CDS            large T antigen (fragment): large T antigen from SV40 (simian virus 40)
   2503..2624    +  polyA_signal   SV40 poly(A) signal: SV40 polyadenylation signal
   2823..3411    -  rep_origin     ori: high-copy-number ColE1/pMB1/pBR322/pUC origin of replication
   3582..4442    -  CDS            AmpR: β-lactamase; bla; confers resistance to ampicillin, carbenicillin, and related antibiotics
   4443..4547    -  promoter       AmpR promoter: bla
   4642..4677    +  CDS            rop (fragment): Rop protein, which maintains plasmids at low copy number; rop
   4779..4878    +  misc_feature   bom (fragment): basis of mobility region from pBR322
   4906..5334    -  rep_origin     f1 ori (sequence partly withheld): f1 bacteriophage origin of replication; arrow indicates direction of (+) strand synthesis
   5338..5406    -  CDS            lacZα (fragment): LacZα fragment of β-galactosidase; lacZ fragment
