[The description below was written by a language model from this plasmid's Addgene catalogue record and pLannotate feature annotations shown in this document.]
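Description:
pXJ-Myc-KLF16 is a mammalian expression plasmid built on a modified pXJ40 backbone and intended for transient expression of human KLF16 in cultured mammalian cells. It is propagated in E. coli as a high-copy plasmid through a ColE1/pUC-type origin and selected with ampicillin via the β-lactamase gene. An f1 phage origin is also present, along with small remnants of lacZα, rop and the pBR322 bom region that are carried over from earlier cloning vectors. The plasmid has no mammalian selection marker, which fits transient transfection rather than stable line generation. The sequenced record is 5,411 nt.

The expression cassette is driven by the human cytomegalovirus immediate early enhancer and promoter, followed by a rabbit β-globin intron, a type of element generally included to improve processing and expression of the transcript. Downstream of the intron sits a T7 promoter, which could allow in vitro transcription, and then a Myc epitope tag fused to the N terminus of the KLF16 coding sequence, which was inserted between BamHI and XhoI sites that remain intact. The transcript ends in SV40-derived sequence that includes fragments of the small t intron and large T antigen region and the SV40 polyadenylation signal. KLF16 (also called BTEB4, DRRF or NSLP2) is a Krüppel-like transcription factor that binds GC and GT boxes and can displace Sp1 and Sp3 from them. The Myc tag allows the overexpressed protein to be detected or immunoprecipitated with anti-Myc antibodies, for example in studies of KLF16-dependent gene regulation. The associated publication concerns carbohydrate sulfotransferase 8 and cancer immunotherapy efficacy.
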