Addgene plasmid #232655: pXJ-Myc-KLF16
Purpose: transient expresses KLF16 in mammalian cells
Depositing lab: Chen-Yang Shen. Depositing organization: Institute of Biomedical Sciences, Academia Sinica. Publication: Genetic insights into carbohydrate sulfotransferase 8 and its impact on the immunotherapy efficacy of cancer. Chou WC, Chen WT, Kuo CT, Chang YM, Lu YS, Li CW, Hung MC, Shen CY. Cell Rep. 2024 Jan 23;43(1):113641. doi: 10.1016/j.celrep.2023.113641. Epub 2023 Dec 30. PubMed 38165805.
Backbone
  Vector backbone: modified pXJ40
  Backbone size w/o insert (bp): 4669
  Vector type: Mammalian Expression
  Selectable markers: No mammalian selection marker
Growth in bacteria
  Bacterial resistance: Ampicillin, 100 μg/mL
  Growth temperature: 37°C
  Growth strain: DH5alpha
  Copy number: High Copy
Gene/Insert
  Gene/Insert name: KLF16
  Species: H. sapiens (human)
  Insert size (bp): 763
  Entrez Gene: KLF16 (a.k.a. BTEB4, DRRF, NSLP2)
  Promoter: CMV
  Tag / fusion protein: Myc (N terminal on insert)
  Cloning method: Restriction Enzyme; 5′ cloning site BamHI (not destroyed); 3′ cloning site XhoI (not destroyed)
  Sequencing primers: 5′ Bglob-intron-F; 3′ SV40pA-R
Terms and licenses: Academic/Nonprofit Terms; Industry Terms: Not Available to Industry
How to cite: pXJ-Myc-KLF16 was a gift from Chen-Yang Shen (Addgene plasmid # 232655 ; http://n2t.net/addgene:232655 ; RRID:Addgene_232655)
